>Addgene plasmid #49288 | pGGEV_2'_Linker | depositor full sequence | sequence record 72920 | Full Sequence
AAATTGTAAACGTTAATATTTTGTTAAAATTCGCGTTAAATTTTTGTTAAATCAGCTCATTTTTTAACCA
ATAGGCCGAAATCGGCAAAATCCCTTATAAATCAAAAGAATAGACCGAGATAGGGT
[37 nt withheld, positions 127-163]
AAAGAACGTGGACTCCAACGTCAAAGG
[49 nt withheld, positions 191-239]
T
[91 nt withheld, positions 241-331]
G
[124 nt withheld, positions 333-456]
CCCATTCGCCATTCAGGCTACGCAACTGTTGGGAAGGGCGATCGGTGCGGGCCTCTTCGCTATTACGCCA
GGGCGCCTCCCCCATTGACGTCAATTACGGTAAATGGCCCGCCTGGCTCAATGCCCATTGACGTCAATAG
GACCACCCACCATTGACGTCAATGGGATGGCTCATTGCCCATTCATATCCGTTCTCACGCCCCCTATTGA
CGTCAATGACGGTAAATGGCCCACTTGGCAGTACATCAATATCTATTAATAGTAACTTGGCAAGTACATT
ACTATTGGAAGTACGCCAGGGTACATTGGCAGTACTCCCATTGACGTCAATGGCGGTAAATGGCCCGCGA
TGGCTGCCAAGTACATCCCCATTGACGTCAATGGGGAGGGGCAATGACGCAAATGGGCGTTCCATTGACG
TAAATGGGCGGTAGGCGTGCCTAATGGGAGGTCTATATAAGCAATGCTCGTTTAGGGAACCGCCATTCTG
CCTGGGGACGTCGGAGCAAGCTTGATTTAGGTGACACTATAGAGGTCTCAGGCTCCGGATCCGGAGGCGG
AAGCGGAGGAGGTACCTAAGTGAGACCCTCATCCTCCCGGGTAACTAAGTAAGGATCTCGACCGATCCTG
AGAACTTCAGGGTGAGTTTGGGGACCCTTGATTGTTCTTTCTTTTTCGCTATTGTAAAATTCATGTTATA
TGGAGGGGGCAAAGTTTTCAGGGTGTTGTTTAGAATGGGAAGATGTCCCTTGTATCACCATGGACCCTCA
TGATAATTTTGTTTCTTTCACTTTCTACTCTGTTGACAACCATTGTCTCCTCTTATTTTCTTTTCATTTT
CTGTAACTTTTTCGTTAAACTTTAGCTTGCATTTGTAACGAATTTTTAAATTCACTTTTGTTTATTTGTC
AGATTGTAAGTACTTTCTCTAATCACTTTTTTTTCAAGGCAATCAGGGTATATTATATTGTACTTCAGCA
CAGTTTTAGAGAACAATTGTTATAATTAAATGATAAGGTAGAATATTTCTGCATATAAATTCTGGCTGGC
GTGGAAATATTCTTATTGGTAGAAACAACTACACCCTGGTCATCATCCTGCCTTTCTCTTTATGGTTACA
ATGATATACACTGTTTGAGATGAGGATAAAATACTCTGAGTCCAAACCGGGCCCCTCTGCTAACCATGTT
CATGCCTTCTTCTCTTTCCTACAGCTCCTGGGCAACGTGCTGGTTGTTGTGCTGTCTCATCATTTTGGCA
AAGAATTAATTCCTCGACGGATCGTAGATCCAGACATGATAAGATACATTGATGAGTTTGGACAAACCAC
AACTAGAATGCAGTGAAAAAAATGCTTTATTTGTGAAATTTGTGATGCTATTGCTTTATTTGTAACCATT
ATAAGCTGCAATAAACAAGTTAACAACAACAATTGCATTCATTTTATGTTTCAGGTTCAGGGGGAGGTGT
GGGAGGTTTTTTAATTCGCGGCCGCTCTAGAACTAGTCTGCATTAATGAATCGGCCAACGCGCGGGGAGA
GGCGGTTTGCGTATTGGGCGCTCTTCCGCTTCCTCGCTCACTGACTCGCTGCGCTCGGTCGTTCGGCTGC
GGCGAGCGGTATCAGCTCACTCAAAGGCGGTAATACGGTTATCCACAGAATCAGGGGATAACGCAGGAAA
GAACATGTGAGCAAAAGGCCAGCAAAAGGCCAGGAACCGTAAAAAGGCCGCGTTGCTGGCGTTTTTCCAT
AGGCTCGGCCCCCCTGACGAGCATCACAAAAATCGACGCTCAAGTCAGAGGTGGCGAAACCCGACAGGAC
TATAAAGATACCAGGCGTTCCCCCCTGGAAGCTCCCTCGTGCGCTCTCCTGTTCCGACCCTGCCGCTTAC
CGGATACCTGTCCGCCTTTCTCCCTTCGGGAAGCGTGGCGCTTTCTCAATGCTCACGCTGTAGGTATCTC
AGTTCGGTGTAGGTCGTTCGCTCCAAGCTGGGCTGTGTGCACGAACCCCCCGTTCAGCCCGACCGCTGCG
CCTTATCCGGTAACTATCGTCTTGAGTCCAACCCGGTAAGACACGACTTATCGCCACTGGCAGCAGCCAC
TGGTAACAGGATTAGCAGAGCGAGGTATGTAGGCGGTGCTACAGAGTTCTTGAAGTGGTGGCCTAACTAC
GGCTACACTAGAAGGACAGTATTTGGTATCTGCGCTCTGCTGAAGCCAGTTACCTTCGGAAAAAGAGTTG
GTAGCTCTTGATCCGGCAAACAAACCACCGCTGGTAGCGGTGGTTTTTTTGTTTGCAAGCAGCAGATTAC
GCGCAGAAAAAAAGGATCTCAAGAAGATCCTTTGATCTTTTCTACGGGGTCTGACGCTCAGTGGAACGAA
AACTCACGTTAAGGGATTTTGGTCATGAGATTATCAAAAAGGATCTTCACCTAGATCCTTTTAAATTAAA
AATGAAGTTTTAAATCAATCTAAAGTATATATGAGTAAACTTGGTCTGACAGTTACCAATGCTTAATCAG
TGAGGCACCTATCTCAGCGATCTGTCTATTTCGTTCATCCATAGTTGCCTGACTGCCCGTCGTGTAGATA
ACTACGATACGGGAGGGCTTACCATCTGGCCCCAGTGCTGCAATGATACCGCGGGACCCACGCTCACCGG
CTCCAGATTTATCAGCAATAAACCAGCCAGCCGGAAGGGCCGAGCGCAGAAGTGGTCCTGCAACTTTATC
CGCCTCCATCCAGTCTATTAATTGTTGCCGGGAAGCTAGAGTAAGTAGTTCGCCAGTTAATAGTTTGCGC
AACGTTGTTGCCATTGCTACAGGCATCGTGGTGTCACGCTCGTCGTTTGGTATGGCTTCATTCAGCTCCG
GTTCCCAACGATCAAGGCGAGTTACATGATCCCCCATGTTGTGAAAAAAAGCGGTTAGCTCCTTCGGTCC
TCCGATCGTTGTCAGAAGTAAGTTGGCCGCAGTGTTATCACTCATGCTTATGGCAGCACTGCATAATTCT
CTTACTGTCATGCCATCCGTAAGATGCTTTTCTGTGACTGGTGAGTACTCAACCAAGTCATTCTGAGAAT
AGTGTATGCGGCGACCGAGTTGCTCTTGCCCGGCGTCAATACGGGATAATACCGCGCCACATAGCAGAAC
TTTAAAAGTGCTCATCATTGGAAAACGTTCTTCGGGGCGAAAACTCTCAAGGATCTTACCGCTGTTGAGA
TCCAGTTCGATGTAACCCACTCGTGCACCCAACTGATCTTCAGCATCTTTTACTTTCACCAGCGTTTCTG
GGTGAGCAAAAACAGGAAGGCAAAATGCCGCAAAAAAGGGAATAAGGGCGACACGGAAATGTTGAATACT
CATACTCTTCCTTTTTCAATATTATTGAAGCATTTATCAGGGTTATTGTCTCATGAGCGGATACATATTT
GAATGTATTTAGAAAAATAAACAAATAGGGGTTCCGCGCACATTTCCCCGAAAAGTGCCACCTG
Features (pLannotate 1.2.2; 12 found; start..end, strand, type, name):
      1..456     -  rep_origin     f1 ori (sequence partly withheld): f1 bacteriophage origin of replication; arrow indicates direction of (+) strand synthesis
    461..527     -  CDS            lacZα (fragment): LacZα fragment of β-galactosidase; lacZ fragment
    528..936     +  promoter       CMV IE94 promoter (fragment): enhancer/promoter region of simian cytomegalovirus major immediate early transcription unit IE94
    971..989     +  promoter       SP6 promoter: promoter for bacteriophage SP6 RNA polymerase
   1098..1670    +  intron         β-globin intron: intron from rabbit β-globin gene
   1668..1733    +  CDS            HBB (fragment): HBB_LEPEU - Experimental evidence at protein level: Swiss-Prot protein existence level 1. Involved in oxygen transport from the lung to the various peripheral tissues. From Lepus europaeus (European hare).
   1743..1877    -  polyA_signal   SV40 poly(A) signal: SV40 polyadenylation signal
   1944..1963    +  misc_feature   MCS (fragment): pBluescript multiple cloning site
   1964..2017    -  CDS            lacI (fragment): lac repressor; lacI; The lac repressor binds to the lac operator to inhibit transcription in E. coli. This inhibition can be relieved by adding lactose or isopropyl-β-D-thiogalactopyranoside (IPTG).
   2200..2788    -  rep_origin     ori: high-copy-number ColE1/pMB1/pBR322/pUC origin of replication
   2959..3819    -  CDS            AmpR: β-lactamase; bla; confers resistance to ampicillin, carbenicillin, and related antibiotics
   3820..3924    -  promoter       AmpR promoter: bla
