[The description below was written by a language model from this plasmid's Addgene catalogue record and pLannotate feature annotations shown in this document.]
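Description:
pGGEV_2'_Linker is a pBluescript-derived bacterial cloning plasmid of about 3.95 kb that serves as an entry vector in the Golden GATEway system, a combinatorial scheme that uses Golden Gate assembly to build fusion and recombination constructs. It is catalogued as an empty backbone occupying position 2 of the assembly series. It carries only a small linker rather than a functional insert and is described as the final entry vector, meaning it is intended to close an assembly at that position when no further modules are to be added. Propagation in E. coli relies on the high-copy ColE1/pUC-type origin, with selection through the β-lactamase gene (AmpR) driven by its own promoter. An f1 phage origin inherited from pBluescript would allow single-stranded DNA production. Remnants of lacZα, lacI and the pBluescript multiple cloning site flank the cloning region, showing that the original polylinker has been interrupted.

The automated feature annotation also detects several eukaryotic expression elements between the lacZα and MCS remnants: a fragment of the simian CMV IE94 enhancer/promoter, an SP6 phage promoter, a rabbit β-globin intron followed by a short β-globin coding fragment, and an SV40 polyadenylation signal annotated on the opposite strand. The catalogue entry does not mention these parts or explain their role, listing no gene or insert, so whether they form part of the "linker" cargo or are carry-over from vector construction cannot be determined from the record. The type IIS restriction sites and overhangs that define the position-2 junctions are likewise not annotated in the feature table.
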