Addgene plasmid #49288: pGGEV_2'_Linker
Purpose: (Empty Backbone) Golden Gate entry vector at position 2, small linker insert, final entry vector for the assembly
Depositing lab: Joachim Wittbrodt. Depositing organization: Universitaet Heidelberg. Publication: Golden GATEway cloning--a combinatorial approach to generate fusion and recombination constructs. Kirchmaier S, Lust K, Wittbrodt J. PLoS One. 2013 Oct 7;8(10):e76117. doi: 10.1371/journal.pone.0076117. PubMed 24116091.
Backbone
  Vector backbone: pBluescript
  Backbone manufacturer: Stratagene
  Vector type: cloning vector
Growth in bacteria
  Bacterial resistance: Ampicillin, 100 μg/mL
  Growth temperature: 37°C
  Growth strain: DH5alpha
  Copy number: High Copy
Gene/Insert
  Gene/Insert name: None
Terms and licenses: Academic/Nonprofit Terms; Industry Terms: Not Available to Industry
How to cite: pGGEV_2'_Linker was a gift from Joachim Wittbrodt (Addgene plasmid # 49288 ; http://n2t.net/addgene:49288 ; RRID:Addgene_49288)
