>Addgene plasmid #49288 | pGGEV_2'_Linker | addgene partial sequence | sequence record 75881 | CMV-F 5'-CGCAAATGGGCGGTAGGCGTG-3'
CTGCCTGGGGACGTCGGAGCAAGCTTGATTTAGGTGACACTATAGAGGTCTCAGGCTCCGGATCCGGAGG
CGGAAGCGGAGGAGGTACCTAAGTGAGACCCTCATCCTCCCGGGTAACTAAGTAAGGATCTCGACCGATC
CTGAGAACTTCAGGGTGAGTTTGGGGACCCTTGATTGTTCTTTCTTTTTCGCTATTGTAAAATTCATGTT
ATATGGAGGGGGCAAAGTTTTCAGGGTGTTGTTTAGAATGGGAAGATGTCCCTTGTATCACCATGGACCC
TCATGATAATTTTGTTTCTTTCACTTTCTACTCTGTTGACAACCATTGTCTCCTCTTATTTTCTTTTCAT
TTTCTGTAACTTTTTCGTTAAACTTTAGCTTGCATTTGTAACGAATTTTTAAATTCACTTTTGTTTATTT
GTCAGATTGTAAGTACTTTCTCTAATCACTTTTTTTTCAAGGCAATCAGGGTATATTATATTGTACTTCA
GCACAGTTTTAGAGAACAATTGTTATAATTAAATGATAAGGTAGAATATTTCTGCATATAAATTCTGGCT
GGCGTGGAAATATTCTTATTGGTAGAAACAACTACACCCTGGTCATCATCCTGCCTTTCTCTTTATGGTT
ACAATGATATACACTGTTTGAGATGAGGATAAAATACTCTGAGTCCAAA
